Addgene plasmid #62853: pGoldyTALEN-TUBA1B-TAL-1
Purpose: TALEN mediated gene editing at human TUBA1B locus
Depositing lab: Gaudenz Danuser. Depositing organization: Harvard Medical School. Publication: Vimentin Intermediate Filaments Template Microtubule Networks to Enhance Persistence in Cell Polarity and Directed Migration. Gan Z, Ding L, Burckhardt CJ, Lowery J, Zaritsky A, Sitterley K, Mota A, Costigliola N, Starker CG, Voytas DF, Tytell J, Goldman RD, Danuser G. Cell Syst. 2016 Sep 21. pii: S2405-4712(16)30262-9. doi: 10.1016/j.cels.2016.08.007. PubMed 27667364.
Backbone
  Vector backbone: pBSK
  Backbone manufacturer: Stratagene
  Backbone size w/o insert (bp): 5563
  Vector type: Mammalian Expression, TALEN
Growth in bacteria
  Bacterial resistance: Ampicillin, 100 μg/mL
  Growth temperature: 37°C
  Growth strain: DH5alpha
  Copy number: High Copy
Gene/Insert
  Gene/Insert name: TALEN array
  Species: Synthetic
  Insert size (bp): 1508
  Promoter: miniCAGG
  Cloning method: Unknown
  Sequencing primers: 5′ catcgcgcaatgcactgac; 3′ attcagatttcactagctgggatc
Terms and licenses: Academic/Nonprofit Terms; Industry Terms: Not Available to Industry
Depositor comments: pCGS652 from the Voytas lab was used for Golden Gate assembly.
How to cite: pGoldyTALEN-TUBA1B-TAL-1 was a gift from Gaudenz Danuser (Addgene plasmid # 62853 ; http://n2t.net/addgene:62853 ; RRID:Addgene_62853)
