[The description below was written by a language model from this plasmid's Addgene catalogue record and pLannotate feature annotations shown in this document.]
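Description:
pGoldyTALEN-TUBA1B-TAL-1 is a mammalian expression plasmid encoding one TALE nuclease directed at the human TUBA1B (alpha-tubulin 1B) locus. It is built on a pBluescript-type (pBSK) backbone and is maintained in E. coli through a high-copy ColE1/pUC origin with ampicillin selection from the bla gene and its promoter. An f1 phage origin and short remnants of lacZα and lacI are carried over from the parental cloning vector.

The nuclease is driven by the miniCAGG promoter, which appears in the feature table as a CMV immediate-early enhancer, the chicken β-actin promoter, and truncated hybrid and rabbit β-globin intron segments. Because the map is circular, this cassette runs across the numbering origin into the coding region. That region begins with a TAL effector N-terminal segment annotated by homology to Xanthomonas AvrXa10. It continues through an unannotated stretch that presumably contains the custom repeat array listed as the roughly 1.5 kb synthetic insert, and it ends in a FokI fragment, which in a TALEN supplies the cleavage domain. Two copies of the SV40 polyadenylation signal lie downstream, though they are annotated on the opposite strand. The depositor notes that the array was assembled by Golden Gate cloning into a GoldyTALEN scaffold vector.

FokI cleaves as a dimer, so a TALEN of this kind normally works with a partner that binds the opposite half-site, and the "TAL-1" name suggests this is one member of such a pair. The record does not give the partner, the target sequence, or the repeat composition. The stated purpose is TALEN-mediated gene editing at TUBA1B, and any donor template used alongside it is not described.
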