Features (pLannotate 1.2.2; 17 found; start..end, strand, type, name):
     13..576     +  CDS            avrXa10 (fragment): AVX10_XANOO - Experimental evidence at protein level: Swiss-Prot protein existence level 1. Avirulence protein. Induces the hypersensitive response (HR)in rice plants carrying the resistance gene Xa10. Activity depends on the presence of the core repeat domains; replacement with repeat domains from other proteins (AvrBs3 of X.euvesicatoria (AC P14727) or AvrXa7 of this organism) does not elicit the HR. Probably acts as a transcription factor in its host plant (rice) to induce plant resistance or disease. From Xanthomonas oryzae pv. oryzae.
   1921..2508    +  CDS            fokIR (fragment): T2F1_PLAOK - Also known as rfoKI. Experimental evidence at protein level: Swiss-Prot protein existence level 1. Recognizes the double-stranded sequence 5'-GGATG-3'/3'-CATCC- 5' and cleaves respectively 14 bases after G-1 and 13 bases before C-1. From Planomicrobium okeanokoites (Planococcus okeanokoites) (Flavobacterium okeanokoites).
   2619..2700    -  polyA_signal   SV40 poly(A) signal: SV40 polyadenylation signal
   2723..2790    -  CDS            large T antigen (fragment): large T antigen from SV40 (simian virus 40)
   2824..2905    -  polyA_signal   SV40 poly(A) signal: SV40 polyadenylation signal
   2928..2995    -  CDS            large T antigen (fragment): large T antigen from SV40 (simian virus 40)
   3000..3069    +  CDS            lacZα (fragment): LacZα fragment of β-galactosidase; lacZ fragment
   3100..3528    -  rep_origin     f1 ori (sequence partly withheld): f1 bacteriophage origin of replication; arrow indicates direction of (+) strand synthesis
   3555..3659    +  promoter       AmpR promoter: bla
   3660..4520    +  CDS            AmpR: β-lactamase; bla; confers resistance to ampicillin, carbenicillin, and related antibiotics
   4691..5279    +  rep_origin     ori: high-copy-number ColE1/pMB1/pBR322/pUC origin of replication
   5462..5518    +  CDS            lacI (fragment): lac repressor; lacI; The lac repressor binds to the lac operator to inhibit transcription in E. coli. This inhibition can be relieved by adding lactose or isopropyl-β-D-thiogalactopyranoside (IPTG).
   5607..5910    +  enhancer       CMV enhancer: human cytomegalovirus immediate early enhancer
   5912..6187    +  promoter       chicken β-actin promoter: No description available
   6188..6323    +  intron         hybrid intron (fragment): hybrid between chicken β-actin (CBA) and minute virus of mice (MMV) introns (Gray et al., 2011)
   6395..6435    +  intron         β-globin intron (fragment): intron from rabbit β-globin gene
   6433..6489    +  CDS            HBB (fragment): HBB_LEPEU - Experimental evidence at protein level: Swiss-Prot protein existence level 1. Involved in oxygen transport from the lung to the various peripheral tissues. From Lepus europaeus (European hare).
>Addgene plasmid #62853 | pGoldyTALEN-TUBA1B-TAL-1 | depositor full sequence | sequence record 108805 | From Depositor
ATGGCTTCCTCCCCTCCAAAGAAAAAGAGAAAGGTTAGTTGGAAGGACGCAAGTGGTTGGTCTAGAGTGG
ATCTACGCACGCTCGGCTACAGTCAGCAGCAGCAAGAGAAGATCAAACCGAAGGTGCGTTCGACAGTGGC
GCAGCACCACGAGGCACTGGTGGGCCATGGGTTTACACACGCGCACATCGTTGCGCTCAGCCAACACCCG
GCAGCGTTAGGGACCGTCGCTGTCACGTATCAGCACATAATCACGGCGTTGCCAGAGGCGACACACGAAG
ACATCGTTGGCGTCGGCAAACAGTGGTCCGGCGCACGCGCCCTGGAGGCCTTGCTCACGGATGCGGGGGA
GTTGAGAGGTCCGCCGTTACAGTTGGACACAGGCCAACTTGTGAAGATTGCAAAACGTGGCGGCGTGACC
GCAATGGAGGCAGTGCATGCATCGCGCAATGCACTGACGGGTGCCCCCCTGAACCTGACCCCGGACCAAG
TGGTGGCTATCGCCAGCCACGATGGCGGCAAGCAAGCGCTCGAAACGGTGCAGCGGCTGTTGCCGGTGCT
GTGCCAGGACCATGGCCTGACTCCGGACCAAGTGGTGGCTATCGCCAGCCACGATGGCGGCAAGCAAGCG
CTCGAAACGGTGCAGCGGCTGTTGCCGGTGCTGTGCCAGGACCATGGCCTGACCCCGGACCAAGTGGTGG
CTATCGCCAGCAACGGTGGCGGCAAGCAAGCGCTCGAAACGGTGCAGCGGCTGTTGCCGGTGCTGTGCCA
GGACCATGGCCTGACCCCGGACCAAGTGGTGGCTATCGCCAGCAACGGTGGCGGCAAGCAAGCGCTCGAA
ACGGTGCAGCGGCTGTTGCCGGTGCTGTGCCAGGACCATGGCCTGACTCCGGACCAAGTGGTGGCTATCG
CCAGCCACGATGGCGGCAAGCAAGCGCTCGAAACGGTGCAGCGGCTGTTGCCGGTGCTGTGCCAGGACCA
TGGCCTGACTCCGGACCAAGTGGTGGCTATCGCCAGCCACGATGGCGGCAAGCAAGCGCTCGAAACGGTG
CAGCGGCTGTTGCCGGTGCTGTGCCAGGACCATGGCCTGACTCCGGACCAAGTGGTGGCTATCGCCAGCC
ACGATGGCGGCAAGCAAGCGCTCGAAACGGTGCAGCGGCTGTTGCCGGTGCTGTGCCAGGACCATGGCCT
GACCCCGGACCAAGTGGTGGCTATCGCCAGCAACAATGGCGGCAAGCAAGCGCTCGAAACGGTGCAGCGG
CTGTTGCCGGTGCTGTGCCAGGACCATGGCCTGACTCCGGACCAAGTGGTGGCTATCGCCAGCCACGATG
GCGGCAAGCAAGCGCTCGAAACGGTGCAGCGGCTGTTGCCGGTGCTGTGCCAGGACCATGGCCTGACCCC
GGACCAAGTGGTGGCTATCGCCAGCAACATTGGCGGCAAGCAAGCGCTCGAAACGGTGCAGCGGCTGTTG
CCGGTGCTGTGCCAGGACCATGGCCTGACCCCGGACCAAGTGGTGGCTATCGCCAGCAACAATGGCGGCA
AGCAAGCGCTCGAAACGGTGCAGCGGCTGTTGCCGGTGCTGTGCCAGGACCATGGCCTGACTCCGGACCA
AGTGGTGGCTATCGCCAGCCACGATGGCGGCAAGCAAGCGCTCGAAACGGTGCAGCGGCTGTTGCCGGTG
CTGTGCCAGGACCATGGCCTGACCCCGGACCAAGTGGTGGCTATCGCCAGCAACAATGGCGGCAAGCAAG
CGCTCGAAACGGTGCAGCGGCTGTTGCCGGTGCTGTGCCAGGACCATGGCCTGACCCCGGACCAAGTGGT
GGCTATCGCCAGCAACGGTGGCGGCAAGCAAGCGCTCGAAAGCATTGTGGCCCAGCTGAGCCGGCCTGAT
CCGGCGTTGGCCGCGTTGACCAACGGATCCCAGCTAGTGAAATCTGAATTGGAAGAGAAGAAATCTGAAC
TTAGACATAAATTGAAATATGTGCCACATGAATATATTGAATTGATTGAAATCGCAAGAAATTCAACTCA
GGATAGAATCCTTGAAATGAAGGTGATGGAGTTCTTTATGAAGGTTTATGGTTATCGTGGTAAACATTTG
GGTGGATCAAGGAAACCAGACGGAGCAATTTATACTGTCGGATCTCCTATTGATTACGGTGTGATCGTTG
ATACTAAGGCATATTCAGGAGGTTATAATCTTCCAATTGGTCAAGCAGATGAAATGCAAAGATATGTCGA
AGAGAATCAAACAAGAAACAAGCATATCAACCCTAATGAATGGTGGAAAGTCTATCCATCTTCAGTAACA
GAATTTAAGTTCTTGTTTGTGAGTGGTCATTTCAAAGGAAACTACAAAGCTCAGCTTACAAGATTGAATC
ATATCACTAATTGTAATGGAGCTGTTCTTAGTGTAGAAGAGCTTTTGATTGGTGGAGAAATGATTAAAGC
TGGTACATTGACACTTGAGGAAGTGAGAAGGAAATTTAATAACGGTGAGATAAACTTTTAATAGGAGCTC
GCCCGGGGATCTAATTCAATTAGAGACTAATTCAATTAGAGCTAATTCAATTAGGATCCAGAATTCATTG
ATGAGTTTGGACAAACCACAACTAGAATGCAGTGAAAAAAATGCTTTATTTGTGAAATTTGTGATGCTAT
TGCTTTATTTGTAACCATTATAAGCTGCAATAAACAAGTTAACAACAACAATTGCATTCATTTTATGTTT
CAGGTTCAGGGGGAGGTGTGGGAGGTTTTTTAAAGCAAGTAAAACCTCTACAAATGTGGTCATTGATGAG
TTTGGACAAACCACAACTAGAATGCAGTGAAAAAAATGCTTTATTTGTGAAATTTGTGATGCTATTGCTT
TATTTGTAACCATTATAAGCTGCAATAAACAAGTTAACAACAACAATTGCATTCATTTTATGTTTCAGGT
TCAGGGGGAGGTGTGGGAGGTTTTTTAAAGCAAGTAAAACCTCTACAAATGTGGTCATTCAGCTGGCGTA
ATAGCGAAGAGGCCCGCACCGATCGCCCTTCCCAACAGTTGCGCAGCCTGAATGGCGAATGGAAATTGTA
AGCGTTAATATTTTGTTAAAATTCGCGTTAAATTTTTGTTAAATCAGCTCATTTTTTAACCAATAGGCCG
AAATCGGCAAAATCCCTTATAAATCAAAAGAATAGACCGAGATAGGGT
[37 nt withheld, positions 3199-3235]
AAAGAACGTGGACTCCAACGTCAAAGG
[49 nt withheld, positions 3263-3311]
T
[91 nt withheld, positions 3313-3403]
G
[124 nt withheld, positions 3405-3528]
CAGGTGGCACTTTTCGGGGAAATGTGCGCGGAACCCCTATTTGTTTATTTTTCTAAATACATTCAAATAT
GTATCCGCTCATGAGACAATAACCCTGATAAATGCTTCAATAATATTGAAAAAGGAAGAGTATGAGTATT
CAACATTTCCGTGTCGCCCTTATTCCCTTTTTTGCGGCATTTTGCCTTCCTGTTTTTGCTCACCCAGAAA
CGCTGGTGAAAGTAAAAGATGCTGAAGATCAGTTGGGTGCACGAGTGGGTTACATCGAACTGGATCTCAA
CAGCGGTAAGATCCTTGAGAGTTTTCGCCCCGAAGAACGTTTTCCAATGATGAGCACTTTTAAAGTTCTG
CTATGTGGCGCGGTATTATCCCGTATTGACGCCGGGCAAGAGCAACTCGGTCGCCGCATACACTATTCTC
AGAATGACTTGGTTGAGTACTCACCAGTCACAGAAAAGCATCTTACGGATGGCATGACAGTAAGAGAATT
ATGCAGTGCTGCCATAACCATGAGTGATAACACTGCGGCCAACTTACTTCTGACAACGATCGGAGGACCG
AAGGAGCTAACCGCTTTTTTGCACAACATGGGGGATCATGTAACTCGCCTTGATCGTTGGGAACCGGAGC
TGAATGAAGCCATACCAAACGACGAGCGTGACACCACGATGCCTGTAGCAATGGCAACAACGTTGCGCAA
ACTATTAACTGGCGAACTACTTACTCTAGCTTCCCGGCAACAATTAATAGACTGGATGGAGGCGGATAAA
GTTGCAGGACCACTTCTGCGCTCGGCCCTTCCGGCTGGCTGGTTTATTGCTGATAAATCTGGAGCCGGTG
AGCGTGGGTCTCGCGGTATCATTGCAGCACTGGGGCCAGATGGTAAGCCCTCCCGTATCGTAGTTATCTA
CACGACGGGGAGTCAGGCAACTATGGATGAACGAAATAGACAGATCGCTGAGATAGGTGCCTCACTGATT
AAGCATTGGTAACTGTCAGACCAAGTTTACTCATATATACTTTAGATTGATTTAAAACTTCATTTTTAAT
TTAAAAGGATCTAGGTGAAGATCCTTTTTGATAATCTCATGACCAAAATCCCTTAACGTGAGTTTTCGTT
CCACTGAGCGTCAGACCCCGTAGAAAAGATCAAAGGATCTTCTTGAGATCCTTTTTTTCTGCGCGTAATC
TGCTGCTTGCAAACAAAAAAACCACCGCTACCAGCGGTGGTTTGTTTGCCGGATCAAGAGCTACCAACTC
TTTTTCCGAAGGTAACTGGCTTCAGCAGAGCGCAGATACCAAATACTGTCCTTCTAGTGTAGCCGTAGTT
AGGCCACCACTTCAAGAACTCTGTAGCACCGCCTACATACCTCGCTCTGCTAATCCTGTTACCAGTGGCT
GCTGCCAGTGGCGATAAGTCGTGTCTTACCGGGTTGGACTCAAGACGATAGTTACCGGATAAGGCGCAGC
GGTCGGGCTGAACGGGGGGTTCGTGCACACAGCCCAGCTTGGAGCGAACGACCTACACCGAACTGAGATA
CCTACAGCGTGAGCTATGAGAAAGCGCCACGCTTCCCGAAGGGAGAAAGGCGGACAGGTATCCGGTAAGC
GGCAGGGTCGGAACAGGAGAGCGCACGAGGGAGCTTCCAGGGGGAAACGCCTGGTATCTTTATAGTCCTG
TCGGGTTTCGCCACCTCTGACTTGAGCGTCGATTTTTGTGATGCTCGTCAGGGGGGCGGAGCCTATGGAA
AAACGCCAGCAACGCGGCCTTTTTACGGTTCCTGGCCTTTTGCTGGCCTTTTGCTCACATGTTCTTTCCT
GCGTTATCCCCTGATTCTGTGGATAACCGTATTACCGCCTTTGAGTGAGCTGATACCGCTCGCCGCAGCC
GAACGACCGAGCGCAGCGAGTCAGTGAGCGAGGAAGCGGAAGAGCGCCCAATACGCAAACCGCCTCTCCC
CGCGCGTTGGCCGATTCATTAATGCAGCTGAGATCTTAAGGGATTACTAGTTTAAACCTAGTTATTAATA
GTAATCAATTACGGGGTCATTAGTTCATAGCCCATATATGGAGTTCCGCGTTACATAACTTACGGTAAAT
GGCCCGCCTGGCTGACCGCCCAACGACCCCCGCCCATTGACGTCAATAATGACGTATGTTCCCATAGTAA
CGCCAATAGGGACTTTCCATTGACGTCAATGGGTGGAGTATTTACGGTAAACTGCCCACTTGGCAGTACA
TCAAGTGTATCATATGCCAAGTACGCCCCCTATTGACGTCAATGACGGTAAATGGCCCGCCTGGCATTAT
GCCCAGTACATGACCTTATGGGACTTTCCTACTTGGCAGTACATCTACGTATTAGTCATCGCTATTACCA
TGGTCGAGGTGAGCCCCACGTTCTGCTTCACTCTCCCCATCTCCCCCCCCTCCCCACCCCCAATTTTGTA
TTTATTTATTTTTTAATTATTTTGTGCAGCGATGGGGGCGGGGGGGGGGGGGGCGCGCGCCAGGCGGGGC
GGGGCGGGGCGAGGGGCGGGGCGGGGCGAGGCGGAGAGGTGCGGCGGCAGCCAATCAGAGCGGCGCGCTC
CGAAAGTTTCCTTTTATGGCGAGGCGGCGGCGGCGGCGGCCCTATAAAAAGCGAAGCGCGCGGCGGGCGG
GAGTCGCTGCGCGCTGCCTTCGCCCCGTGCCCCGCTCCGCCGCCGCCTCGCGCCGCCCGCCCCGGCTCTG
ACTGACCGCGTTACTCCCACAGGTGAGCGGGCGGGACGGCCCTTCTCCTCCGGGCTGTAATTAGCGCTTG
GTTTAATGACGGCTTGTTTCTTTTCTGTGGCTGCGTGAAAGCCTTGAGGGGCTCCGGGAGCTAGAGCCTC
TGCTAACCATGTTCATGCCTTCTTCTTTTTCCTACAGCTCCTGGGCAACGTGCTGGTTATTGTGCTGTCT
CATCATTTTGGCAAAGAATTTTAAGCTAGGATCTAACTCGAGAAAGATATTGTATATATCGTAACAATAG
GAGGTTCAACA
