>Addgene plasmid #62853 | pGoldyTALEN-TUBA1B-TAL-1 | addgene partial sequence | sequence record 109877 | TAL_F1 5'-ttggcgtcggcaaacagtgg-3'
AGTTGAGAGGTCCGCCGTTACAGTTGGACACAGGCCAACTTGTGAAGATTGCAAAACGTGGCGGCGTGAC
CGCAATGGAGGCAGTGCATGCATCGCGCAATGCACTGACGGGTGCCCCCCTGAACCTGACCCCGGACCAA
GTGGTGGCTATCGCCAGCCACGATGGCGGCAAGCAAGCGCTCGAAACGGTGCAGCGGCTGTTGCCGGTGC
TGTGCCAGGACCATGGCCTGACTCCGGACCAAGTGGTGGCTATCGCCAGCCACGATGGCGGCAAGCAAGC
GCTCGAAACGGTGCAGCGGCTGTTGCCGGTGCTGTGCCAGGACCATGGCCTGACCCCGGACCAAGTGGTG
GCTATCGCCAGCAACGGTGGCGGCAAGCAAGCGCTCGAAACGGTGCAGCGGCTGTTGCCGGTGCTGTGCC
AGGACCATGGCCTGACCCCGGACCAAGTGGTGGCTATCGCCAGCAACGGTGGCGGCAAGCAAGCGCTCGA
AACGGTGCAGCGGCTGTTGCCGGTGCTGTGCCAGGACCATGGCCTGACTCCGGACCAAGTGGTGGCTATC
GCCAGCCACGATGGCGGCAAGCAAGCGCTCGAAACGGTGCAGCGGCTGTTGCCGGTGCTGTGCCAGGACC
ATGGCCTGACTCCGGACCAAGTGGTGGCTAT
