>Addgene plasmid #62853 | pGoldyTALEN-TUBA1B-TAL-1 | addgene partial sequence | sequence record 109878 | homodimer_rev 5'-aattcagatttcactagctg-3'
CTCAGCTGGGCCACAATGCTTTCGAGCGCTTGCTTGCCGCCACCGTTGCTGGCGATAGCCACCACTTGGT
CCGGGGTCAGGCCATGGTCCTGGCACAGCACCGGCAACAGCCGCTGCACCGTTTCGAGCGCTTGCTTGCC
GCCATTGTTGCTGGCGATAGCCACCACTTGGTCCGGGGTCAGGCCATGGTCCTGGCACAGCACCGGCAAC
AGCCGCTGCACCGTTTCGAGCGCTTGCTTGCCGCCATCGTGGCTGGCGATAGCCACCACTTGGTCCGGAG
TCAGGCCATGGTCCTGGCACAGCACCGGCAACAGCCGCTGCACCGTTTCGAGCGCTTGCTTGCCGCCATT
GTTGCTGGCGATAGCCACCACTTGGTCCGGGGTCAGGCCATGGTCCTGGCACAGCACCGGCAACAGCCGC
TGCACCGTTTCGAGCGCTTGCTTGCCGCCAATGTTGCTGGCGATAGCCACCACTTGGTCCGGGGTCAGGC
CATGGTCCTGGCACAGCACCGGCAACAGCCGCTGCACCGTTTCGAGCGCTTGCTTGCCGCCATCGTGGCT
GGCGATAGCCACCACTTGGTCCGGAGTCAGGCCATGGTCCTGGCACAGCACCGGCAACAGCCGCTGCACC
GTTTCGAGCGCTTGCTTGCCGCCATTGTTGCTGGCG
